Addgene plasmid #161685: IDG_CACNB3_OE_1
Purpose: Overexpresses CACNB3
Depositing lab: Mike McManus. Depositing organization: University of California, San Francisco (UCSF).
Backbone
  Vector backbone: pLX304
  Vector type: Mammalian Expression
  Selectable markers: Blasticidin
Growth in bacteria
  Bacterial resistance: Ampicillin, 100 μg/mL
  Growth temperature: 30°C
  Growth strain: NEB Stable
  Copy number: Low Copy
Gene/Insert
  Gene/Insert name: CACNB3
  Species: H. sapiens (human)
  Entrez Gene: CACNB3 (a.k.a. CAB3, CACNLB3)
  Tag / fusion protein: V5 (C terminal on backbone)
  Cloning method: Gateway Cloning
Terms and licenses: Academic/Nonprofit Terms; Industry Terms: Not Available to Industry
How to cite: IDG_CACNB3_OE_1 was a gift from Mike McManus (Addgene plasmid # 161685 ; http://n2t.net/addgene:161685 ; RRID:Addgene_161685)
