[The description below was written by a language model from this plasmid's Addgene catalogue record and pLannotate feature annotations shown in this document.]
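Description:
IDG_CACNB3_OE_1 is a mammalian overexpression plasmid built on the pLX304 backbone. The catalogue lists it simply as a mammalian expression vector, but the annotated features show the architecture of a third-generation, self-inactivating HIV-1 lentiviral transfer vector. An RSV promoter is fused to a truncated 5' LTR, followed by the Ψ packaging signal with a gag fragment, the Rev response element, a cPPT/CTS element, and a ΔU3 3' LTR. These parts allow the genomic RNA to be transcribed, exported in a Rev-dependent manner, packaged and integrated, while the integrated provirus is left without LTR promoter activity. In E. coli the plasmid carries an ampicillin resistance gene and a ColE1/pUC-type origin. The feature annotation calls this origin high copy, although the repository records the plasmid as low copy. An f1 origin, an SV40 origin with its poly(A) signal, and lac/T7/T3 cloning-vector remnants lie outside the viral region.

The payload is the human CACNB3 coding sequence, which encodes the β3 auxiliary subunit of voltage-gated calcium channels. It was inserted by Gateway recombination and is flanked by attB1 and attB2 sites. Expression is driven by the CMV enhancer/promoter, and the open reading frame reads through attB2 into a backbone-encoded C-terminal V5 epitope tag that can be used for antibody detection. A WPRE downstream enhances transcript stability and expression. A separate cassette upstream, with the human PGK promoter driving blasticidin S deaminase, allows blasticidin selection of transfected or transduced cells. The stated purpose is overexpression of CACNB3, and the design supports either transient transfection or generation of stable cell lines.
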