Features (pLannotate 1.2.2; 32 found; start..end, strand, type, name):
    300..503     +  promoter       CMV promoter: human cytomegalovirus (CMV) immediate early promoter
    527..544     +  protein_bind   attB1 (fragment): mutant version of attB; core recombination site for the Gateway® BP reaction BP Clonase™
    550..2001    +  CDS            CACNB3: CACB3_HUMAN - Also known as CACNLB3 From Homo sapiens (Human).
   2004..2027    -  protein_bind   attB2: mutant version of attB; recombination site for the Gateway® BP reaction BP Clonase™
   2029..2070    +  CDS            V5 tag: epitope tag from simian virus 5
   2112..2700    +  misc_feature   WPRE: woodchuck hepatitis virus posttranscriptional regulatory element
   2751..2770    +  misc_feature   cPPT/CTS (fragment): central polypurine tract and central termination sequence of HIV-1
   2772..3005    +  LTR            3' LTR (ΔU3): self-inactivating 3' long terminal repeat (LTR) from HIV-1
   3083..3204    +  polyA_signal   SV40 poly(A) signal: SV40 polyadenylation signal
   3244..3379    +  rep_origin     SV40 ori: SV40 origin of replication
   3400..3418    -  promoter       T7 promoter: promoter for bacteriophage T7 RNA polymerase
   3426..3581    +  CDS            lacZα (fragment): LacZα fragment of β-galactosidase; lacZ fragment
   3586..4014    +  rep_origin     f1 ori (sequence partly withheld): f1 bacteriophage origin of replication; arrow indicates direction of (+) strand synthesis
   4067..4171    +  promoter       AmpR promoter: bla
   4172..5032    +  CDS            AmpR: β-lactamase; bla; confers resistance to ampicillin, carbenicillin, and related antibiotics
   5203..5791    +  rep_origin     ori: high-copy-number ColE1/pMB1/pBR322/pUC origin of replication
   5974..6066    +  CDS            lacI (fragment): lac repressor; lacI; The lac repressor binds to the lac operator to inhibit transcription in E. coli. This inhibition can be relieved by adding lactose or isopropyl-β-D-thiogalactopyranoside (IPTG).
   6079..6100    +  protein_bind   CAP binding site: CAP binding activates transcription in the presence of cAMP. E. coli catabolite activator protein
   6115..6145    +  promoter       lac promoter: promoter for the E. coli lac operon
   6153..6169    +  protein_bind   lac operator: The lac repressor binds to the lac operator to inhibit transcription in E. coli. This inhibition can be relieved by adding lactose or isopropyl-β-D-thiogalactopyranoside (IPTG). lac repressor encoded by lacI
   6214..6232    +  promoter       T3 promoter: promoter for bacteriophage T3 RNA polymerase
   6260..6486    +  promoter       RSV promoter: Rous sarcoma virus enhancer/promoter
   6487..6667    +  LTR            5' LTR (truncated): truncated 5' long terminal repeat (LTR) from HIV-1
   6714..6839    +  misc_feature   HIV-1 Ψ: packaging signal of human immunodeficiency virus type 1
   6823..7186    +  CDS            HIV-1 gag (fragment): gag protein from human immunodeficiency virus 1; gag
   7332..7565    +  misc_feature   RRE: The Rev response element (RRE) of HIV-1 allows for Rev-dependent mRNA export from the nucleus to the cytoplasm.
   7942..7968    +  CDS            Rev (fragment): human immunodeficiency virus 1 (HIV-1) Rev protein; rev; enhances nuclear export of unspliced and incompletely spliced viral mRNAs
   7969..8469    +  promoter       hPGK promoter: human phosphoglycerate kinase 1 promoter
   8481..8876    +  CDS            BSD: blasticidin S deaminase; Aspergillus terreus BSD; confers resistance to blasticidin
   8936..9053    +  misc_feature   cPPT/CTS: central polypurine tract and central termination sequence of HIV-1
   9112..9174    +  enhancer       CMV enhancer (fragment): human cytomegalovirus immediate early enhancer
   9170..299     +  enhancer       CMV enhancer (across the origin): human cytomegalovirus immediate early enhancer
>Addgene plasmid #161685 | IDG_CACNB3_OE_1 | addgene full sequence | sequence record 319672 | Addgene NGS Result
CATAACTTACGGTAAATGGCCCGCCTGGCTGACCGCCCAACGACCCCCGCCCATTGACGTCAATAATGAC
GTATGTTCCCATAGTAACGCCAATAGGGACTTTCCATTGACGTCAATGGGTGGAGTATTTACGGTAAACT
GCCCACTTGGCAGTACATCAAGTGTATCATATGCCAAGTACGCCCCCTATTGACGTCAATGACGGTAAAT
GGCCCGCCTGGCATTATGCCCAGTACATGACCTTATGGGACTTTCCTACTTGGCAGTACATCTACGTATT
AGTCATCGCTATTACCATGGTGATGCGGTTTTGGCAGTACATCAATGGGCGTGGATAGCGGTTTGACTCA
CGGGGATTTCCAAGTCTCCACCCCATTGACGTCAATGGGAGTTTGTTTTGGCACCAAAATCAACGGGACT
TTCCAAAATGTCGTAACAACTCCGCCCCATTGACGCAAATGGGCGGTAGGCGTGTACGGTGGGAGGTCTA
TATAAGCAGAGCTCTCTGGCTAACTGTCGGGATCAACAAGTTTGTACAAAAAAGTTGGCATGTATGACGA
CTCCTACGTGCCCGGGTTTGAGGACTCGGAGGCGGGTTCAGCCGACTCCTACACCAGCCGCCCATCTCTG
GACTCAGACGTCTCCCTGGAGGAGGACCGGGAGAGTGCCCGGCGTGAAGTAGAGAGCCAGGCTCAGCAGC
AGCTCGAAAGGGCCAAGCACAAACCTGTGGCATTTGCGGTGAGGACCAATGTCAGCTACTGTGGCGTACT
GGATGAGGAGTGCCCAGTCCAGGGCTCTGGAGTCAACTTTGAGGCCAAAGATTTTCTGCACATTAAAGAG
AAGTACAGCAATGACTGGTGGATCGGGCGGCTAGTGAAAGAGGGCGGGGACATCGCCTTCATCCCCAGCC
CCCAGCGCCTGGAGAGCATCCGGCTCAAACAGGAGCAGAAGGCCAGGAGATCTGGGAACCCTTCCAGCCT
GAGTGACATTGGCAACCGACGCTCCCCTCCGCCATCTCTAGCCAAGCAGAAGCAAAAGCAGGCGGAACAT
GTTCCCCCATATGACGTGGTGCCCTCCATGCGGCCTGTGGTGCTGGTGGGACCATCTCTGAAAGGTTATG
AGGTCACAGACATGATGCAGAAGGCTCTCTTCGACTTCCTCAAACACAGATTTGATGGCAGGATCTCCAT
CACCCGAGTCACAGCCGACCTCTCCCTGGCAAAGCGATCTGTGCTCAACAATCCGGGCAAGAGGACCATC
ATTGAGCGCTCCTCTGCCCGCTCCAGCATTGCGGAAGTGCAGAGTGAGATCGAGCGCATATTTGAGCTGG
CCAAATCCCTGCAGCTAGTAGTGTTGGACGCTGACACCATCAACCACCCAGCACAGCTGGCCAAGACCTC
GCTGGCCCCCATCATCGTCTTTGTCAAAGTGTCCTCACCAAAGGTACTCCAGCGTCTCATTCGCTCCCGG
GGGAAGTCACAGATGAAGCACCTGACCGTACAGATGATGGCATATGATAAGCTGGTTCAGTGCCCACCGG
AGTCATTTGATGTGATTCTGGATGAGAACCAGCTGGAGGATGCCTGTGAGCACCTGGCTGAGTACCTGGA
GGTTTACTGGCGGGCCACGCACCACCCAGCCCCTGGCCCCGGACTTCTGGGTCCTCCCAGTGCCATCCCG
GGACTTCAGAACCAGCAGCTGCTGGGGGAGCGTGGCGAGGAGCACTCCCCCCTTGAGCGGGACAGCTTGA
TGCCCTCTGATGAGGCCAGCGAGAGCTCCCGCCAAGCCTGGACAGGATCTTCACAGCGTAGCTCCCGCCA
CCTGGAGGAGGACTATGCAGATGCCTACCAGGACCTGTACCAGCCTCACCGCCAACACACCTCGGGGCTG
CCTAGTGCTAACGGGCATGACCCCCAAGACCGGCTTCTAGCCCAGGACTCAGAGCACAACCACAGTGACC
GGAACTGGCAGCGCAACCGGCCTTGGCCCAAGGATAGCTACTGCCCAACTTTCTTGTACAAAGTGGTTGG
TAAGCCTATCCCTAACCCTCTCCTCGGTCTCGATTCTACGTAGTAATGAGCTAGCGCTAACCGGTGGCGC
GTTAAGTCGACAATCAACCTCTGGATTACAAAATTTGTGAAAGATTGACTGGTATTCTTAACTATGTTGC
TCCTTTTACGCTATGTGGATACGCTGCTTTAATGCCTTTGTATCATGCTATTGCTTCCCGTATGGCTTTC
ATTTTCTCCTCCTTGTATAAATCCTGGTTGCTGTCTCTTTATGAGGAGTTGTGGCCCGTTGTCAGGCAAC
GTGGCGTGGTGTGCACTGTGTTTGCTGACGCAACCCCCACTGGTTGGGGCATTGCCACCACCTGTCAGCT
CCTTTCCGGGACTTTCGCTTTCCCCCTCCCTATTGCCACGGCGGAACTCATCGCCGCCTGCCTTGCCCGC
TGCTGGACAGGGGCTCGGCTGTTGGGCACTGACAATTCCGTGGTGTTGTCGGGGAAATCATCGTCCTTTC
CTTGGCTGCTCGCCTGTGTTGCCACCTGGATTCTGCGCGGGACGTCCTTCTGCTACGTCCCTTCGGCCCT
CAATCCAGCGGACCTTCCTTCCCGCGGCCTGCTGCCGGCTCTGCGGCCTCTTCCGCGTCTTCGCCTTCGC
CCTCAGACGAGTCGGATCTCCCTTTGGGCCGCCTCCCCGCGTCGACTTTAAGACCAATGACTTACAAGGC
AGCTGTAGATCTTAGCCACTTTTTAAAAGAAAAGGGGGGACTGGAAGGGCTAATTCACTCCCAACGAAGA
CAAGATCTGCTTTTTGCTTGTACTGGGTCTCTCTGGTTAGACCAGATCTGAGCCTGGGAGCTCTCTGGCT
AACTAGGGAACCCACTGCTTAAGCCTCAATAAAGCTTGCCTTGAGTGCTTCAAGTAGTGTGTGCCCGTCT
GTTGTGTGACTCTGGTAACTAGAGATCCCTCAGACCCTTTTAGTCAGTGTGGAAAATCTCTAGCAGTACG
TATAGTAGTTCATGTCATCTTATTATTCAGTATTTATAACTTGCAAAGAAATGAATATCAGAGAGTGAGA
GGAACTTGTTTATTGCAGCTTATAATGGTTACAAATAAAGCAATAGCATCACAAATTTCACAAATAAAGC
ATTTTTTTCACTGCATTCTAGTTGTGGTTTGTCCAAACTCATCAATGTATCTTATCATGTCTGGCTCTAG
CTATCCCGCCCCTAACTCCGCCCATCCCGCCCCTAACTCCGCCCAGTTCCGCCCATTCTCCGCCCCATGG
CTGACTAATTTTTTTTATTTATGCAGAGGCCGAGGCCGCCTCGGCCTCTGAGCTATTCCAGAAGTAGTGA
GGAGGCTTTTTTGGAGGCCTAGGGACGTACCCAATTCGCCCTATAGTGAGTCGTATTACGCGCGCTCACT
GGCCGTCGTTTTACAACGTCGTGACTGGGAAAACCCTGGCGTTACCCAACTTAATCGCCTTGCAGCACAT
CCCCCTTTCGCCAGCTGGCGTAATAGCGAAGAGGCCCGCACCGATCGCCCTTCCCAACAGTTGCGCAGCC
TGAATGGCGAATGGG
[124 nt withheld, positions 3586-3709]
C
[91 nt withheld, positions 3711-3801]
A
[49 nt withheld, positions 3803-3851]
CCTTTGACGTTGGAGTCCACGTTCTTT
[37 nt withheld, positions 3879-3915]
ACCCTATCTCGGTCTATTCTTTTGATTTATAAGGGATTTTGCCGATTTCGGCCTATTGGTTAAAAAATGA
GCTGATTTAACAAAAATTTAACGCGAATTTTAACAAAATATTAACGCTTACAATTTAGGTGGCACTTTTC
GGGGAAATGTGCGCGGAACCCCTATTTGTTTATTTTTCTAAATACATTCAAATATGTATCCGCTCATGAG
ACAATAACCCTGATAAATGCTTCAATAATATTGAAAAAGGAAGAGTATGAGTATTCAACATTTCCGTGTC
GCCCTTATTCCCTTTTTTGCGGCATTTTGCCTTCCTGTTTTTGCTCACCCAGAAACGCTGGTGAAAGTAA
AAGATGCTGAAGATCAGTTGGGTGCACGAGTGGGTTACATCGAACTGGATCTCAACAGCGGTAAGATCCT
TGAGAGTTTTCGCCCCGAAGAACGTTTTCCAATGATGAGCACTTTTAAAGTTCTGCTATGTGGCGCGGTA
TTATCCCGTATTGACGCCGGGCAAGAGCAACTCGGTCGCCGCATACACTATTCTCAGAATGACTTGGTTG
AGTACTCACCAGTCACAGAAAAGCATCTTACGGATGGCATGACAGTAAGAGAATTATGCAGTGCTGCCAT
AACCATGAGTGATAACACTGCGGCCAACTTACTTCTGACAACGATCGGAGGACCGAAGGAGCTAACCGCT
TTTTTGCACAACATGGGGGATCATGTAACTCGCCTTGATCGTTGGGAACCGGAGCTGAATGAAGCCATAC
CAAACGACGAGCGTGACACCACGATGCCTGTAGCAATGGCAACAACGTTGCGCAAACTATTAACTGGCGA
ACTACTTACTCTAGCTTCCCGGCAACAATTAATAGACTGGATGGAGGCGGATAAAGTTGCAGGACCACTT
CTGCGCTCGGCCCTTCCGGCTGGCTGGTTTATTGCTGATAAATCTGGAGCCGGTGAGCGTGGGTCTCGCG
GTATCATTGCAGCACTGGGGCCAGATGGTAAGCCCTCCCGTATCGTAGTTATCTACACGACGGGGAGTCA
GGCAACTATGGATGAACGAAATAGACAGATCGCTGAGATAGGTGCCTCACTGATTAAGCATTGGTAACTG
TCAGACCAAGTTTACTCATATATACTTTAGATTGATTTAAAACTTCATTTTTAATTTAAAAGGATCTAGG
TGAAGATCCTTTTTGATAATCTCATGACCAAAATCCCTTAACGTGAGTTTTCGTTCCACTGAGCGTCAGA
CCCCGTAGAAAAGATCAAAGGATCTTCTTGAGATCCTTTTTTTCTGCGCGTAATCTGCTGCTTGCAAACA
AAAAAACCACCGCTACCAGCGGTGGTTTGTTTGCCGGATCAAGAGCTACCAACTCTTTTTCCGAAGGTAA
CTGGCTTCAGCAGAGCGCAGATACCAAATACTGTTCTTCTAGTGTAGCCGTAGTTAGGCCACCACTTCAA
GAACTCTGTAGCACCGCCTACATACCTCGCTCTGCTAATCCTGTTACCAGTGGCTGCTGCCAGTGGCGAT
AAGTCGTGTCTTACCGGGTTGGACTCAAGACGATAGTTACCGGATAAGGCGCAGCGGTCGGGCTGAACGG
GGGGTTCGTGCACACAGCCCAGCTTGGAGCGAACGACCTACACCGAACTGAGATACCTACAGCGTGAGCT
ATGAGAAAGCGCCACGCTTCCCGAAGGGAGAAAGGCGGACAGGTATCCGGTAAGCGGCAGGGTCGGAACA
GGAGAGCGCACGAGGGAGCTTCCAGGGGGAAACGCCTGGTATCTTTATAGTCCTGTCGGGTTTCGCCACC
TCTGACTTGAGCGTCGATTTTTGTGATGCTCGTCAGGGGGGCGGAGCCTATGGAAAAACGCCAGCAACGC
GGCCTTTTTACGGTTCCTGGCCTTTTGCTGGCCTTTTGCTCACATGTTCTTTCCTGCGTTATCCCCTGAT
TCTGTGGATAACCGTATTACCGCCTTTGAGTGAGCTGATACCGCTCGCCGCAGCCGAACGACCGAGCGCA
GCGAGTCAGTGAGCGAGGAAGCGGAAGAGCGCCCAATACGCAAACCGCCTCTCCCCGCGCGTTGGCCGAT
TCATTAATGCAGCTGGCACGACAGGTTTCCCGACTGGAAAGCGGGCAGTGAGCGCAACGCAATTAATGTG
AGTTAGCTCACTCATTAGGCACCCCAGGCTTTACACTTTATGCTTCCGGCTCGTATGTTGTGTGGAATTG
TGAGCGGATAACAATTTCACACAGGAAACAGCTATGACCATGATTACGCCAAGCGCGCAATTAACCCTCA
CTAAAGGGAACAAAAGCTGGAGCTGCAAGCTTAATGTAGTCTTATGCAATACTCTTGTAGTCTTGCAACA
TGGTAACGATGAGTTAGCAACATGCCTTACAAGGAGAGAAAAAGCACCGTGCATGCCGATTGGTGGAAGT
AAGGTGGTACGATCGTGCCTTATTAGGAAGGCAACAGACGGGTCTGACATGGATTGGACGAACCACTGAA
TTGCCGCATTGCAGAGATATTGTATTTAAGTGCCTAGCTCGATACATAAACGGGTCTCTCTGGTTAGACC
AGATCTGAGCCTGGGAGCTCTCTGGCTAACTAGGGAACCCACTGCTTAAGCCTCAATAAAGCTTGCCTTG
AGTGCTTCAAGTAGTGTGTGCCCGTCTGTTGTGTGACTCTGGTAACTAGAGATCCCTCAGACCCTTTTAG
TCAGTGTGGAAAATCTCTAGCAGTGGCGCCCGAACAGGGACTTGAAAGCGAAAGGGAAACCAGAGGAGCT
CTCTCGACGCAGGACTCGGCTTGCTGAAGCGCGCACGGCAAGAGGCGAGGGGCGGCGACTGGTGAGTACG
CCAAAAATTTTGACTAGCGGAGGCTAGAAGGAGAGAGATGGGTGCGAGAGCGTCAGTATTAAGCGGGGGA
GAATTAGATCGCGATGGGAAAAAATTCGGTTAAGGCCAGGGGGAAAGAAAAAATATAAATTAAAACATAT
AGTATGGGCAAGCAGGGAGCTAGAACGATTCGCAGTTAATCCTGGCCTGTTAGAAACATCAGAAGGCTGT
AGACAAATACTGGGACAGCTACAACCATCCCTTCAGACAGGATCAGAAGAACTTAGATCATTATATAATA
CAGTAGCAACCCTCTATTGTGTGCATCAAAGGATAGAGATAAAAGACACCAAGGAAGCTTTAGACAAGAT
AGAGGAAGAGCAAAACAAAAGTAAGACCACCGCACAGCAAGCGGCCGCTGATCTTCAGACCTGGAGGAGG
AGATATGAGGGACAATTGGAGAAGTGAATTATATAAATATAAAGTAGTAAAAATTGAACCATTAGGAGTA
GCACCCACCAAGGCAAAGAGAAGAGTGGTGCAGAGAGAAAAAAGAGCAGTGGGAATAGGAGCTTTGTTCC
TTGGGTTCTTGGGAGCAGCAGGAAGCACTATGGGCGCAGCGTCAATGACGCTGACGGTACAGGCCAGACA
ATTATTGTCTGGTATAGTGCAGCAGCAGAACAATTTGCTGAGGGCTATTGAGGCGCAACAGCATCTGTTG
CAACTCACAGTCTGGGGCATCAAGCAGCTCCAGGCAAGAATCCTGGCTGTGGAAAGATACCTAAAGGATC
AACAGCTCCTGGGGATTTGGGGTTGCTCTGGAAAACTCATTTGCACCACTGCTGTGCCTTGGAATGCTAG
TTGGAGTAATAAATCTCTGGAACAGATTTGGAATCACACGACCTGGATGGAGTGGGACAGAGAAATTAAC
AATTACACAAGCTTAATACACTCCTTAATTGAAGAATCGCAAAACCAGCAAGAAAAGAATGAACAAGAAT
TATTGGAATTAGATAAATGGGCAAGTTTGTGGAATTGGTTTAACATAACAAATTGGCTGTGGTATATAAA
ATTATTCATAATGATAGTAGGAGGCTTGGTAGGTTTAAGAATAGTTTTTGCTGTACTTTCTATAGTGAAT
AGAGTTAGGCAGGGATATTCACCATTATCGTTTCAGACCCACCTCCCAACCCCGAGGGGACCCTTGCGCC
TTTTCCAAGGCAGCCCTGGGTTTGCGCAGGGACGCGGCTGCTCTGGGCGTGGTTCCGGGAAACGCAGCGG
CGCCGACCCTGGGTCTCGCACATTCTTCACGTCCGTTCGCAGCGTCACCCGGATCTTCGCCGCTACCCTT
GTGGGCCCCCCGGCGACGCTTCCTGCTCCGCCCCTAAGTCGGGAAGGTTCCTTGCGGTTCGCGGCGTGCC
GGACGTGACAAACGGAAGCCGCACGTCTCACTAGTACCCTCGCAGACGGACAGCGCCAGGGAGCAATGGC
AGCGCGCCGACCGCGATGGGCTGTGGCCAATAGCGGCTGCTCAGCAGGGCGCGCCGAGAGCAGCGGCCGG
GAAGGGGCGGTGCGGGAGGCGGGGTGTGGGGCGGTAGTGTGGGCCCTGTTCCTGCCCGCGCGGTGTTCCG
CATTCTGCAAGCCTCCGGAGCGCACGTCGGCAGTCGGCTCCCTCGTTGACCGAATCACCGACCTCTCTCC
CCAGGGGGTACCACCATGGCCAAGCCTTTGTCTCAAGAAGAATCCACCCTCATTGAAAGAGCAACGGCTA
CAATCAACAGCATCCCCATCTCTGAAGACTACAGCGTCGCCAGCGCAGCTCTCTCTAGCGACGGCCGCAT
CTTCACTGGTGTCAATGTATATCATTTTACTGGGGGACCTTGTGCAGAACTCGTGGTGCTGGGCACTGCT
GCTGCTGCGGCAGCTGGCAACCTGACTTGTATCGTCGCGATCGGAAATGAGAACAGGGGCATCTTGAGCC
CCTGCGGACGGTGCCGACAGGTGCTTCTCGATCTGCATCCTGGGATCAAAGCCATAGTGAAGGACAGTGA
TGGACAGCCGACGGCAGTTGGGATTCGTGAATTGCTGCCCTCTGGTTATGTGTGGGAGGGCCTGCAGCTG
CAGTAGTAAGAATTCTAGATCTTGAGACAAATGGCAGTATTCATCCACAATTTTAAAAGAAAAGGGGGGA
TTGGGGGGTACAGTGCAGGGGAAAGAATAGTAGACATAATAGCAACAGACATACAAACTAAAGAATTACA
AAAACAAATTACAAAAATTCAAAATTTTCGGGTTTATTACAGGGACAGCAGAGATCCACTTTGGCGCCGG
CTCGAGGGGGCCCGGGGTTATTAATAGTAATCAATTACGGGGTCATTAGTTCATAGCCCATATATGGAGT
TCCGCGTTA
