>Addgene plasmid #161685 | IDG_CACNB3_OE_1 | depositor partial sequence | sequence record 313384 | Partial Sequence
ATGTATGACGACTCCTACGTGCCCGGGTTTGAGGACTCGGAGGCGGGTTCAGCCGACTCCTACACCAGCC
GCCCATCTCTGGACTCAGACGTCTCCCTGGAGGAGGACCGGGAGAGTGCCCGGCGTGAAGTAGAGAGCCA
GGCTCAGCAGCAGCTCGAAAGGGCCAAGCACAAACCTGTGGCATTTGCGGTGAGGACCAATGTCAGCTAC
TGTGGCGTACTGGATGAGGAGTGCCCAGTCCAGGGCTCTGGAGTCAACTTTGAGGCCAAAGATTTTCTGC
ACATTAAAGAGAAGTACAGCAATGACTGGTGGATCGGGCGGCTAGTGAAAGAGGGCGGGGACATCGCCTT
CATCCCCAGCCCCCAGCGCCTGGAGAGCATCCGGCTCAAACAGGAGCAGAAGGCCAGGAGATCTGGGAAC
CCTTCCAGCCTGAGTGACATTGGCAACCGACGCTCCCCTCCGCCATCTCTAGCCAAGCAGAAGCAAAAGC
AGGCGGAACATGTTCCCCCATATGACGTGGTGCCCTCCATGCGGCCTGTGGTGCTGGTGGGACCATCTCT
GAAAGGTTATGAGGTCACAGACATGATGCAGAAGGCTCTCTTCGACTTCCTCAAACACAGATTTGATGGC
AGGATCTCCATCACCCGAGTCACAGCCGACCTCTCCCTGGCAAAGCGATCTGTGCTCAACAATCCGGGCA
AGAGGACCATCATTGAGCGCTCCTCTGCCCGCTCCAGCATTGCGGAAGTGCAGAGTGAGATCGAGCGCAT
ATTTGAGCTGGCCAAATCCCTGCAGCTAGTAGTGTTGGACGCTGACACCATCAACCACCCAGCACAGCTG
GCCAAGACCTCGCTGGCCCCCATCATCGTCTTTGTCAAAGTGTCCTCACCAAAGGTACTCCAGCGTCTCA
TTCGCTCCCGGGGGAAGTCACAGATGAAGCACCTGACCGTACAGATGATGGCATATGATAAGCTGGTTCA
GTGCCCACCGGAGTCATTTGATGTGATTCTGGATGAGAACCAGCTGGAGGATGCCTGTGAGCACCTGGCT
GAGTACCTGGAGGTTTACTGGCGGGCCACGCACCACCCAGCCCCTGGCCCCGGACTTCTGGGTCCTCCCA
GTGCCATCCCGGGACTTCAGAACCAGCAGCTGCTGGGGGAGCGTGGCGAGGAGCACTCCCCCCTTGAGCG
GGACAGCTTGATGCCCTCTGATGAGGCCAGCGAGAGCTCCCGCCAAGCCTGGACAGGATCTTCACAGCGT
AGCTCCCGCCACCTGGAGGAGGACTATGCAGATGCCTACCAGGACCTGTACCAGCCTCACCGCCAACACA
CCTCGGGGCTGCCTAGTGCTAACGGGCATGACCCCCAAGACCGGCTTCTAGCCCAGGACTCAGAGCACAA
CCACAGTGACCGGAACTGGCAGCGCAACCGGCCTTGGCCCAAGGATAGCTACTGCCCAACTTTCTTGTAC
AAAGTGGTTGGTAAGCCTATCCCTAACCCTCTCCTCGGTCTCGATTCTACGTAG
